Addgene plasmid #236894: HiBit-VPS4A Fusion Vector
Depositing lab: Promega Corporation.
Backbone
  Vector backbone: pBiT3.1-N [CMV/HiBiT/Blast] Vector
  Vector type: Mammalian Expression
  Selectable markers: Blasticidin
Growth in bacteria
  Bacterial resistance: Ampicillin, 100 μg/mL
  Growth temperature: 37°C
  Growth strain: DH5alpha
  Copy number: High Copy
Gene/Insert
  Gene/Insert name: VPS4A
  Species: H. sapiens (human)
  Mutation: None
  Entrez Gene: VPS4A (a.k.a. CIMDAG, SKD1, SKD1A, SKD2, VPS4, VPS4-1)
  Promoter: CMV
  Tag / fusion protein: HiBiT (N terminal on backbone)
  Cloning method: Other
How to cite: HiBit-VPS4A Fusion Vector was a gift from Promega Corporation (Addgene plasmid # 236894 ; http://n2t.net/addgene:236894 ; RRID:Addgene_236894)
