[The description below was written by a language model from this plasmid's Addgene catalogue record and pLannotate feature annotations shown in this document.]
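Description:
HiBit-VPS4A Fusion Vector is a mammalian expression plasmid built on the pBiT3.1-N [CMV/HiBiT/Blast] backbone that expresses wild-type human VPS4A with an N-terminal HiBiT tag. It is maintained in E. coli as a high-copy plasmid through a ColE1/pUC-type origin and an ampicillin resistance gene (β-lactamase with its own promoter). A ColE1-derived cer site is also present, which helps keep the plasmid in monomeric form.

The expression cassette consists of the CMV immediate-early enhancer and promoter, followed by a chimeric β-globin/immunoglobulin intron that promotes efficient mRNA processing. A T7 promoter lies just upstream of the coding region and could support in vitro transcription. The annotated VPS4A open reading frame follows, then residual multiple cloning site sequence and an SV40 polyadenylation signal. The HiBiT tag itself is not called in the automated feature table, but the catalogue places it at the N terminus, supplied by the backbone, presumably in the short interval between the T7 promoter and VPS4A. HiBiT is a small peptide that complements the LgBiT fragment to reconstitute NanoLuc-type luciferase activity, allowing luminescent detection and quantification of the tagged protein.

A second cassette, driven by the SV40 enhancer/early promoter and ending in a synthetic poly(A) signal, provides selection in mammalian cells. The catalogue lists blasticidin as the selectable marker, whereas the feature annotation identifies the coding sequence in this cassette as neo (aminoglycoside phosphotransferase). The record does not resolve this discrepancy, so the marker should be verified before selection. Several short annotated fragments (Tn5 transposase, SET1, large T antigen, M13 ori, bom) are probably backbone remnants or spurious matches. The record does not state a specific application.
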