Features (pLannotate 1.2.2; 20 found; start..end, strand, type, name):
    482..530     +  polyA_signal   poly(A) signal: synthetic polyadenylation signal
    551..643     -  CDS            tnpA (fragment): TN5P_ECOLX - Also known as tnp. Experimental evidence at protein level: Swiss-Prot protein existence level 1. Mediates transposition of transposon Tn5 by a 'cut and paste' mechanism. First, the monomeric transposase binds the 19 bp inverted DNA repeats flanking the transposon. Then, dimerization of the DNA- bound transposase creates a synaptic DNA complex. After nicking of the first DNA strand, excision of the transposon proceeds through a series of intermediates. The transposase then mediates the insertion of the transposon at a new site by strand transfer. The activity of the wild- type tran
    686..790     +  promoter       AmpR promoter: bla
    791..1651    +  CDS            AmpR: β-lactamase; bla; confers resistance to ampicillin, carbenicillin, and related antibiotics
   1809..2397    -  rep_origin     ori: high-copy-number ColE1/pMB1/pBR322/pUC origin of replication
   2513..2796    +  misc_feature   cer region: ColE1-derived recombination site that helps to maintain plasmids as monomers
   2989..3366    +  enhancer       CMV enhancer: human cytomegalovirus immediate early enhancer
   3368..3567    +  promoter       CMV promoter: human cytomegalovirus (CMV) immediate early promoter
   3706..3838    +  intron         chimeric intron: chimera between introns from human β-globin and immunoglobulin heavy chain genes
   3882..3900    +  promoter       T7 promoter: promoter for bacteriophage T7 RNA polymerase
   3983..5293    +  CDS            VPS4A: VPS4A_HUMAN - Also known as VPS4 From Homo sapiens (Human).
   5302..5357    +  misc_feature   MCS: pUC18/19 multiple cloning site
   5364..5413    +  CDS            SET1 (fragment): solubility-enhancement tag derived from T7 phage gene 10B
   5421..5440    +  terminator     T7 terminator (fragment): transcription terminator for bacteriophage T7 RNA polymerase
   5462..5583    -  polyA_signal   SV40 poly(A) signal: SV40 polyadenylation signal
   5606..5674    -  CDS            large T antigen (fragment): large T antigen from SV40 (simian virus 40)
   5679..5711    +  rep_origin     M13 ori (fragment): M13 bacteriophage origin of replication; arrow indicates direction of (+) strand synthesis
   5712..5763    -  misc_feature   bom (fragment): basis of mobility region from pBR322
   5828..6185    +  promoter       SV40 promoter: SV40 enhancer and early promoter
   6236..415     +  CDS            neo (across the origin): KKA2_KLEPN - Also known as kan, nptII. Experimental evidence at protein level: Swiss-Prot protein existence level 1. Resistance to kanamycin, neomycin, paromomycin, ribostamycin, butirosin and gentamicin B. From Klebsiella pneumoniae.
>Addgene plasmid #236894 | HiBit-VPS4A Fusion Vector | addgene full sequence | sequence record 489191 | Addgene NGS Result
TGATCCGGCTACCTGCCCATTCGACCACCAAGCGAAACATCGCATCGAGCGAGCACGTACTCGGATGGAA
GCCGGTCTTGTCGATCAGGATGATCTGGACGAAGAGCATCAGGGGCTCGCGCCAGCCGAACTGTTCGCCA
GGCTCAAGGCGCGCATGCCCGACGGCGAGGATCTCGTCGTGACCCATGGCGATGCCTGCTTGCCGAATAT
CATGGTGGAAAATGGCCGCTTTTCTGGATTCATCGACTGTGGCCGGCTGGGTGTGGCGGACCGCTATCAG
GACATAGCGTTGGCTACCCGTGATATTGCTGAAGAGCTTGGCGGCGAATGGGCTGACCGCTTCCTCGTGC
TTTACGGTATCGCCGCTCCCGATTCGCAGCGCATCGCCTTCTATCGCCTTCTTGACGAGTTCTTCTGAGC
GGGACTCTGGGGTTCGAAATGACCGACCAAGCGACGCCCAACCTGCCATCACGATGGCCGCAATAAAATA
TCTTTATTTTCATTACATCTGTGTGTTGGTTTTTTGTGTGAATCGATAGCGATAAGGATCCTCTTTGCGC
TTGCGTTTTCCCTTGTCCAGATAGCCCAGTAGCTGACATTCATCCGGGGTCAGCACCGTTTCTGCGGACT
GGCTTTCTACGTAATGGTTTCTTAGACGTCAGGTGGCACTTTTCGGGGAAATGTGCGCGGAACCCCTATT
TGTTTATTTTTCTAAATACATTCAAATATGTATCCGCTCATGAGACAATAACCCTGATAAATGCTTCAAT
AATATTGAAAAAGGAAGAGTATGAGTATTCAACATTTCCGTGTCGCCCTTATTCCCTTTTTTGCGGCATT
TTGCCTTCCTGTTTTTGCTCACCCAGAAACGCTGGTGAAAGTAAAAGATGCTGAAGATCAGTTGGGTGCA
CGAGTGGGTTACATCGAACTGGATCTCAACAGCGGTAAGATCCTTGAGAGTTTTCGCCCCGAAGAACGTT
TTCCAATGATGAGCACTTTCAAAGTTCTGCTATGTGGCGCGGTATTATCCCGTATTGACGCCGGGCAAGA
GCAACTCGGTCGCCGCATACACTATTCTCAGAATGACTTGGTTGAGTACTCACCAGTCACAGAAAAGCAT
CTTACGGATGGCATGACAGTAAGAGAATTATGCAGTGCTGCCATAACCATGAGTGATAACACTGCGGCCA
ACTTACTTCTGACAACTATCGGAGGACCGAAGGAGCTAACCGCTTTTTTGCACAACATGGGGGATCATGT
AACTCGCCTTGATCGTTGGGAACCGGAGCTGAATGAAGCCATACCAAACGACGAGCGTGACACCACGATG
CCTGTAGCAATGGCAACAACGTTGCGCAAACTATTAACTGGCGAACTACTTACTCTAGCTTCCCGGCAAC
AATTAATAGACTGGATGGAGGCGGATAAAGTTGCAGGACCACTTCTGCGCTCGGCCCTTCCGGCTGGCTG
GTTTATTGCTGATAAATCTGGAGCCGGTGAGCGTGGGTCTCGCGGTATCATTGCAGCACTGGGGCCAGAT
GGTAAGCCCTCCCGTATCGTAGTTATCTACACGACGGGGAGTCAGGCAACTATGGATGAACGAAATAGAC
AGATCGCTGAGATAGGTGCCTCACTGATTAAGCATTGGTAATTCGAAATGACCGACCAAGCGACGCCCAA
CCGGTATCAGCTCACTCAAAGGCGGTAATACGGTTATCCACAGAATCAGGGGATAACGCAGGAAAGAACA
TGTGAGCAAAAGGCCAGCAAAAGGCCAGGAACCGTAAAAAGGCCGCGTTGCTGGCGTTTTTCCATAGGCT
CCGCCCCCCTGACGAGCATCACAAAAATCGACGCTCAAGTCAGAGGTGGCGAAACCCGACAGGACTATAA
AGATACCAGGCGTTTCCCCCTGGAAGCTCCCTCGTGCGCTCTCCTGTTCCGACCCTGCCGCTTACCGGAT
ACCTGTCCGCCTTTCTCCCTTCGGGAAGCGTGGCGCTTTCTCATAGCTCACGCTGTAGGTATCTCAGTTC
GGTGTAGGTCGTTCGCTCCAAGCTGGGCTGTGTGCACGAACCCCCCGTTCAGCCCGACCGCTGCGCCTTA
TCCGGTAACTATCGTCTTGAGTCCAACCCGGTAAGACACGACTTATCGCCACTGGCAGCAGCCACTGGTA
ACAGGATTAGCAGAGCGAGGTATGTAGGCGGTGCTACAGAGTTCTTGAAGTGGTGGCCTAACTACGGCTA
CACTAGAAGGACAGTATTTGGTATCTGCGCTCTGCTGAAGCCAGTTACCTTCGGAAAAAGAGTTGGTAGC
TCTTGATCCGGCAAACAAACCACCGCTGGTAGCGGTGGTTTTTTTGTTTGCAAGCAGCAGATTACGCGCA
GAAAAAAAGGATTTCAAGAAGATCCTTTGATCTTTTCTACGGGGTCTGACGCTCAGTGGAACGAAAACTC
ACGTTAAGGGATTTTGGTCATGAGATTATCAAAAAGGATCTTCACCTAGATCCTTTTATAGTCCGGAAAT
ACAGGAACGCACGCTGGATGGCCCTTCGCTGGGATGGTGAAACCATGAAAAATGGCAGCTTCAGTGGATT
AAGTGGGGGTAATGTGGCCTGTACCCTCTGGTTGCATAGGTATTCATACGGTTAAAATTTATCAGGCGCG
ATTGCGGCAGTTTTTCGGGTGGTTTGTTGCCATTTTTACCTGTCTGCTGCCGTGATCGCGCTGAACGCGT
TTTAGCGGTGCGTACAATTAAGGGATTATGGTAAATCCACTTACTGTCTGCCCTCGTAGCCATCGAGATA
AACCGCAGTACTCCGGCCACGATGCGTCCGGCGTAGAGGATCGAGATCTTCAATATTGGCCATTAGCCAT
ATTATTCATTGGTTATATAGCATAAATCAATATTGGCTATTGGCCATTGCATACGTTGTATCTATATCAT
AATATGTACATTTATATTGGCTCATGTCCAATATGACCGCCATGTTGGCATTGATTATTGACTAGTTATT
AATAGTAATCAATTACGGGGTCATTAGTTCATAGCCCATATATGGAGTTCCGCGTTACATAACTTACGGT
AAATGGCCCGCCTGGCTGACCGCCCAACGACCCCCGCCCATTGACGTCAATAATGACGTATGTTCCCATA
GTAACGCCAATAGGGACTTTCCATTGACGTCAATGGGTGGAGTATTTACGGTAAACTGCCCACTTGGCAG
TACATCAAGTGTATCATATGCCAAGTCCGCCCCCTATTGACGTCAATGACGGTAAATGGCCCGCCTGGCA
TTATGCCCAGTACATGACCTTACGGGACTTTCCTACTTGGCAGTACATCTACGTATTAGTCATCGCTATT
ACCATGGTGATGCGGTTTTGGCAGTACACCAATGGGCGTGGATAGCGGTTTGACTCACGGGGATTTCCAA
GTCTCCACCCCATTGACGTCAATGGGAGTTTGTTTTGGCACCAAAATCAACGGGACTTTCCAAAATGTCG
TAATAACCCCGCCCCGTTGACGCAAATGGGCGGTAGGCGTGTACGGTGGGAGGTCTATATAAGCAGAGCT
GGTTTAGTGAACCGTCAGATCACTAGAAGCTTTATTGCGGTAGTTTATCACAGTTAAATTGCTAACGCAG
TCAGTGCTTCTGACACAACAGTCTCGAACTTAAGCTGCAGAAGTTGGTCGTGAGGCACTGGGCAGGTAAG
TATCAAGGTTACAAGACAGGTTTAAGGAGACCAATAGAAACTGGGCTTGTCGAGACAGAGAAGACTCTTG
CGTTTCTGATAGGCACCTATTGGTCTTACTGACATCCACTTTGCCTTTCTCTCCACAGGTGTCCACTCCC
AGTTCAATTACAGCTCTTAAGGCTAGAGTATTAATACGACTCACTATAGGGCTAGCGCTCACCATGGTGA
GCGGCTGGCGGCTGTTCAAGAAGATTAGCGGGAGCTCCGGTGGCTCGAGCGGTGCGATCGCCATGACAAC
GTCAACCCTCCAGAAAGCCATTGATCTGGTGACGAAAGCCACAGAGGAGGACAAAGCCAAGAACTACGAG
GAGGCGCTGCGGCTGTACCAGCATGCGGTGGAGTACTTCCTCCACGCTATCAAGTATGAGGCCCACAGCG
ACAAGGCCAAGGAGAGCATTCGAGCCAAGTGCGTGCAGTACCTAGACCGGGCCGAGAAGCTGAAGGATTA
TTTACGAAGCAAAGAGAAACACGGCAAGAAGCCAGTCAAAGAGAACCAGAGTGAGGGCAAGGGCAGTGAC
AGTGACAGTGAAGGGGATAATCCGGAGAAAAAGAAACTGCAAGAACAGCTGATGGGTGCCGTCGTGATGG
AGAAGCCCAACATACGGTGGAACGACGTGGCCGGGCTGGAGGGGGCCAAGGAGGCCCTCAAAGAAGCTGT
CATTTTGCCAATCAAATTCCCACACTTGTTCACAGGCAAGCGCACCCCCTGGCGGGGGATTCTGCTGTTC
GGACCCCCTGGCACAGGGAAATCCTACCTGGCCAAAGCCGTGGCAACAGAGGCCAACAACTCCACCTTCT
TCTCTGTGTCCTCCTCAGATCTGATGTCCAAGTGGCTGGGGGAGAGTGAAAAGCTGGTCAAGAACCTGTT
TGAGCTGGCCAGGCAGCACAAGCCCTCCATCATCTTCATCGATGAGGTGGATTCCCTCTGCGGGTCCCGA
AATGAAAATGAGAGTGAGGCCGCCCGGAGGATCAAAACGGAGTTCTTGGTCCAGATGCAGGGGGTGGGGA
ATAACAATGATGGGACTCTGGTTCTTGGAGCCACAAACATCCCATGGGTGTTGGATTCGGCCATCAGGAG
GAGGTTTGAAAAACGAATTTATATCCCCTTGCCGGAGGAAGCTGCCCGCGCCCAGATGTTCCGGTTGCAT
CTCGGGAGCACTCCCCACAACCTCACGGATGCAAACATCCACGAGCTGGCCCGGAAGACGGAAGGCTACT
CGGGCGCGGACATCAGCATCATCGTGCGGGACTCTCTCATGCAGCCCGTGAGGAAGGTGCAGTCGGCCAC
ACACTTCAAAAAGGTCTGTGGCCCCTCTCGCACCAACCCCAGCATGATGATTGATGACCTCCTGACTCCA
TGCTCACCAGGGGACCCAGGAGCCATGGAGATGACTTGGATGGATGTCCCTGGGGACAAACTCTTAGAGC
CTGTGGTTTGCATGTCGGACATGCTGCGGTCTCTGGCCACCACCCGGCCCACGGTGAATGCAGACGACCT
CCTGAAAGTGAAGAAATTCTCAGAGGACTTTGGGCAAGAGAGTGTTTAAACGAATTCGGGCTCGGTACCC
GGGGATCCTCTAGAGTCGACCTGCAGGCATGCAAGCTGATCCGGCTGCTAACAAAGCCCGAAAGGAAGCT
GAGTTGGCTGCTGCCACCGCTGAGCAATAACTAGCATAACCCCTTGGGGCGGCCGCTTCGAGCAGACATG
ATAAGATACATTGATGAGTTTGGACAAACCACAACTAGAATGCAGTGAAAAAAATGCTTTATTTGTGAAA
TTTGTGATGCTATTGCTTTATTTGTAACCATTATAAGCTGCAATAAACAAGTTAACAACAACAATTGCAT
TCATTTTATGTTTCAGGTTCAGGGGGAGATGTGGGAGGTTTTTTTAAGCAAGTAAAACCTCTACAAATGT
GGTAAAATCGAATTTTAACAAAATATTAACGCTTACAATTTCCTGATGCGGTATTTTCTCCTTACGCATC
TGTGCGGTATTTCACACCGCATACGCGGATCTGCGCAGCACCATGGCCTGAAATAACCTCTGAAAGAGGA
ACTTGGTTAGGTACCTTCTGAGGCGGAAAGAACCAGCTGTGGAATGTGTGTCAGTTAGGGTGTGGAAAGT
CCCCAGGCTCCCCAGCAGGCAGAAGTATGCAAAGCATGCATCTCAATTAGTCAGCAACCAGGTGTGGAAA
GTCCCCAGGCTCCCCAGCAGGCAGAAGTATGCAAAGCATGCATCTCAATTAGTCAGCAACCATAGTCCCG
CCCCTAACTCCGCCCATCCCGCCCCTAACTCCGCCCAGTTCCGCCCATTCTCCGCCCCATGGCTGACTAA
TTTTTTTTATTTATGCAGAGGCCGAGGCCGCCTCGGCCTCTGAGCTATTCCAGAAGTAGTGAGGAGGCTT
TTTTGGAGGCCTAGGCTTTTGCAAAAAGCTTGATTCTTCTGACACAACAGTCTCGAACTTAAGGCTAGAG
CCACCATGATTGAACAAGATGGATTGCACGCAGGTTCTCCGGCCGCTTGGGTGGAGAGGCTATTCGGCTA
TGACTGGGCACAACAGACAATCGGCTGCTCTGATGCCGCCGTGTTCCGGCTGTCAGCGCAGGGGCGCCCG
GTTCTTTTTGTCAAGACCGACCTGTCCGGTGCCCTGAATGAACTGCAGGACGAGGCAGCGCGGCTATCGT
GGCTGGCCACGACGGGCGTTCCTTGCGCAGCTGTGCTCGACGTTGTCACTGAAGCGGGAAGGGACTGGCT
GCTATTGGGCGAAGTGCCGGGGCAGGATCTCCTGTCATCTCACCTTGCTCCTGCCGAGAAAGTATCCATC
ATGGCTGATGCAATGCGGCGGCTGCATACGCT
